Addgene plasmid #62764: mEmerald-TPX2-M1-C-18
Purpose: Localization: Centrosomes, C1 Cloning Vector, Excitation:487, Emission:509
Depositing lab: Michael Davidson. Depositing organization: Florida State University, Tallahassee.
Backbone
  Vector backbone: C1 Cloning Vector
  Vector type: Mammalian Expression
  Selectable markers: Neomycin (select with G418)
Growth in bacteria
  Bacterial resistance: Kanamycin, 50 μg/mL
  Growth temperature: 37°C
  Growth strain: DH5alpha
  Copy number: High Copy
Gene/Insert
  Gene/Insert name: TPX2M1
  Species: H. sapiens (human)
  Mutation: K313A, K314A, R315A Alanine mutagenesis
  Entrez Gene: TPX2 (a.k.a. C20orf1, C20orf2, DIL-2, DIL2, FLS353, GD:C20orf1, HCA519, HCTP4, REPP86, p100)
  Promoter: CMV
  Tag / fusion protein: mEmerald (N terminal on backbone)
  Cloning method: Unknown
  Sequencing primers: 5′ CMV-F; 3′ SV40pA-R
Terms and licenses: Academic/Nonprofit Terms; Industry Terms
How to cite: mEmerald-TPX2-M1-C-18 was a gift from Michael Davidson (Addgene plasmid # 62764 ; http://n2t.net/addgene:62764 ; RRID:Addgene_62764)
