[The description below was written by a language model from this plasmid's Addgene catalogue record.]
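Description:
mEmerald-TPX2-M1-C-18 is a mammalian expression plasmid built on a C1-type fluorescent protein cloning vector, in which the gene of interest is placed downstream of the fluorescent protein so that the tag sits at the N terminus of the fusion. It is maintained in E. coli as a high-copy plasmid under kanamycin selection, and it carries a neomycin resistance marker that allows G418 selection of transfected mammalian cells. No feature table is provided with the record, so the origins of replication and the promoter arrangement driving the resistance cassette are not stated. The 3′ sequencing primer name suggests an SV40 polyadenylation signal following the insert.

The payload is human TPX2, a spindle assembly factor, expressed from the CMV promoter as a fusion to mEmerald, a bright green GFP variant with the listed excitation and emission maxima of 487 and 509 nm. The "M1" form carries a triple alanine substitution, K313A, K314A and R315A, replacing a cluster of three consecutive basic residues. The record does not explain the functional rationale for this mutation. The "18" in the name probably denotes the linker length between the fluorescent protein and the insert, but this is not confirmed in the record.

The catalogue lists centrosomes as the expected localization, so the construct is intended as a live- or fixed-cell imaging reagent. It allows the distribution of this TPX2 mutant to be visualised by green fluorescence in transiently or stably transfected mammalian cells, for example in comparison with a wild-type TPX2 fusion.
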