>Addgene plasmid #62764 | mEmerald-TPX2-M1-C-18 | depositor partial sequence | sequence record 103344 | CMV-F
GCGATTGCTAGTGACGTCAGATCCGCTAGCGCTACCGGTCGCCACCATGGTGAGCAAGGGCGAGGAGCTG
TTCACCGGGGTGGTGCCCATCCTGGTCGAGCTGGACGGCGACGTAAACGGCCACAAGTTCAGCGTGTCCG
GCGAGGGCGAGGGCGATGCCACCTACGGCAAGCTGACCCTGAAGTTCATCTGCACCACCGGCAAGCTGCC
CGTGCCCTGGCCCACCCTCGTGACCACCTTGACCTACGGCGTGCAGTGCTTCGCCCGCTACCCCGACCAC
ATGAAGCAGCACGACTTCTTCAAGTCCGCCATGCCCGAAGGCTACGTCCAGGAGCGCACCATCTTCTTCA
AGGACGACGGCAACTACAAGACCCGCGCCGAGGTGAAGTTCGAGGGCGACACCCTGGTGAACCGCATCGA
GCTGAAGGGCATCGACTTCAAGGAGGACGGCAACATCCTGGGGCACAAGCTGGAGTACAACTACAACAGC
CACAAGGTCTATATCACCGCCGACAAGCAGAAGAACGGCATCAAGGTGAACTTCAAGACCCGCCACAACA
TCGAGGACGGCAGCGTGCAGCTCGCCGACCACTACCAGCAGAACACCCCCATCGGCGACGGCCCCGTGCT
GCTGCCCGACAACCACTACCTGAGCACCCAGTCCAAGCTGAGCAAAGACCCCAACGAGAAGCGCGATCAC
ATGGTCCTGCTGGAGTTCGTGACCGCCGCCGGGATCACTCTCGGCATGGACGAGCTGTACAAGTCCGGAC
TCAGATCTCGAGCTCAAGCTTCGGGAGATAGTGGTGGGAGCGGTTCATCACAAGTTAAAAGCTCTTATTC
CTATGATGCCCCCTCGGATTTCATCAATTTTTCATCCTTGGATGATGAAAGGAGATACTCAAAACATAGA
TTCATGGTTTGAGGAGAAGGCCAATTTGGAGAATAAGTTACTGGGGAGATGGAACTGGAGGGCTTTTTCA
GGCAAACTCCTTTGAGAAAGGCTATCTTCAGCAGCTATTGTCACACCTTTGAAACAGTGACACACTTACT
ACAAAGAGCAGAAAGAAAATCTGGTGGAACATCCATTCGTCAATGCTGTCTCCTGAGTGAGCCAGCATAT
CAGAAAACTCCCAGCCCCAGCCTCGAGAAGATCTCTTAGCTCCGGCTAGATTGGAACGAGAAGCCTCATG
TCAATGATAGGCCAGAGAAG
