>Addgene plasmid #62764 | mEmerald-TPX2-M1-C-18 | depositor partial sequence | sequence record 103345 | SV40-R
GAGAGACAAGAGGGATGATTACCGTTACTTCAATTCTTGACAAGTGCAGATCACAGATCCGTACTGCATC
AAACACCGTGCCTGCTTGAACTGCAAAGTACAGCAGAGCTGGAGGCTGAGAGCTCGAGAATGCACAATAC
AATCAAGCACGTGACTGATCCAGATACTGAGTGGCCCATCTGCCAGAACCACTGTGAAACACCACCGAGC
TATGCTTGATTGGAAATGAGAAAGAATCCAGGAGCGAGAATCAAAGAGAAACAGAGGATGAACACTTGAA
TTTCATTCCAGACCTTGCCCTACTAAGATTTTGGAAGATGTTGTGGGTGTTCTGAAAAGAAGGTACTTCC
AATCACCGTCCCCAAGTCACCAGCCTTTGCATTGAAGAACAGAATTCGAATGCCCACCAAAGAAGATGAG
GAAGAGGACGAACCGGTAGTGATAAAAGCTCAACCTGTGCCACATTATGGGGTGCCTTTTAAGCCCCAAA
TCCCAGAGGCAAGAACTGTGGAAATATGCCCTTTCTCGTTTGATTCTCGAGACAAAGAACGTCAGTTACA
GAAGGAGAAGAAAATAAAAGAACTGCAGAAAGGGGAGGTGCCCAAGTTCAAGGCACTTCCCTTGCCTCAT
TTTGACACCATTAACCTGCCAGAGAAGAAGGTAAAGAATGTGACCCAGATTGAACCTTTCTGCTTGGAGA
CTGACAGAAGAGGTGCTCTGAAGGCACAGACTTGGAAGCACCAGCTGGAAGAAGAACTGAGACAGCAGAA
AGAAGCAGCTTGTTTCAAGGCTCGTCCAAACACCGTCATCTCTCAGGAGCCCTTTGTTCCCAAGAAAGAG
AAGAAATCAGTTGCTGAGGGCCTTTCTGGTTCTCTAGTTCAGGAACCTTTTCAGCTGGCTACTGAGAAGA
GAGCCAAAGAGCGGCAGGAGCTGGAGAAGAGAATGGCTGAGGTAGAAGCCCAGAAAGCCCAGCAGTTGGA
GGAGGCCAGACTACAGGAGGAAGAGCAGAAAAAAGAGGAGCTGGCCAGGCTACGGAGAGAACTGGTGCAT
AAGGCAAATCCAATACGCAAGTACCAGGGTCTGGAGATAAAGTCAAGTGACCAGCCTCTGACTGTGCCTG
TATCTCCCAAATTCTCCACTCGATTCCACTGCTAAGGATCCACCGGATCTAGATAACTGATCATAATCAG
CCATACCACATTGTAGAAGTGCC
